Addgene plasmid #79714: CSKP_HUMAN_D0
Purpose: This plasmid encodes the kinase domain of CSKP. Intended for co-expression with Lambda Phosphatase that accompanies this set to enhance bacterial kinase expression.
Depositing lab: John Chodera & Nicholas Levinson & Markus Seeliger. Depositing organization: Memorial Sloan-Kettering Cancer Center. Publication: An open library of human kinase domain constructs for automated bacterial expression. Albanese SK, Parton DL, Isik M, Rodriguez-Laureano L, Hanson SM, Behr JM, Gradia S, Jeans C, Levinson NM, Seeliger MA, Chodera JD. Biochemistry. 2018 Jul 13. doi: 10.1021/acs.biochem.7b01081. PubMed 30004690.
Backbone
  Vector backbone: pET His10 TEV LIC cloning vector (2B-T-10)
  Backbone manufacturer: Scott Gradia (Addgene plasmid # 78173)
  Vector type: Bacterial Expression
Growth in bacteria
  Bacterial resistance: Ampicillin, 100 μg/mL
  Growth temperature: 37°C
  Growth strain: DH5alpha
  Copy number: Low Copy
Gene/Insert
  Gene/Insert name: CSKP (alt name: CASK)
  Species: H. sapiens (human)
  Entrez Gene: CASK (a.k.a. CAGH39, CAMGUK, CMG, FGS4, LIN2, MICPCH, MRXSNA, TNRC8, hCASK)
  Promoter: T7
  Tag / fusion protein: His10-TEV (N terminal on backbone)
  Cloning method: Ligation Independent Cloning
  Sequencing primers: 5′ T7; 3′ T7 reverse
Terms and licenses: Academic/Nonprofit Terms; Industry Terms: Not Available to Industry
Depositor comments: This plasmid was generated as part of an open library of human kinase domain constructs for automated bacterial expression. The work can be found here doi: http://dx.doi.org/10.1101/038711 The lambda phosphatase expression vector can be found at https://www.addgene.org/79748/ The YopH Phosphatase expression vector can be found at https://www.addgene.org/79749/
How to cite: CSKP_HUMAN_D0 was a gift from John Chodera & Nicholas Levinson & Markus Seeliger (Addgene plasmid # 79714 ; http://n2t.net/addgene:79714 ; RRID:Addgene_79714)
