[The description below was written by a language model from this plasmid's Addgene catalogue record.]
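Description:
CSKP_HUMAN_D0 is a bacterial expression plasmid built on the pET His10 TEV LIC cloning vector (2B-T-10), a pET-family backbone designed for ligation-independent cloning. It is selected with ampicillin and is recorded as low copy. The origin of replication and any other backbone features are not itemised in the record, and no feature table is available to confirm them.

The insert is the kinase domain of human CSKP, the product of the CASK gene, rather than the full-length protein. The exact residue boundaries are not given. Expression is driven by the T7 promoter, so protein production requires a host that supplies T7 RNA polymerase, whereas an ordinary cloning strain is used simply to maintain the plasmid. The backbone contributes an N-terminal ten-histidine tag followed by a TEV protease recognition site. This arrangement allows the fusion to be captured by immobilised metal affinity chromatography and the tag to be cleaved off afterwards, leaving a near-native kinase domain.

The construct belongs to an open library of human kinase domain constructs assembled for automated, high-throughput bacterial expression. It is intended to be co-expressed with the Lambda phosphatase plasmid that accompanies the set. A YopH phosphatase vector is also part of the collection. According to the record, co-expression with the phosphatase enhances bacterial kinase expression. Typical uses would be producing recombinant CASK kinase domain for biochemical, biophysical or structural work.
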