>Addgene plasmid #79714 | CSKP_HUMAN_D0 | depositor partial sequence | sequence record 149036 | Sequence of gene (CSKP_HUMAN) inserted into backbone.
ATGGCCGACGACGACGTGCTGTTCGAGGATGTGTACGAGCTGTGCGAGGTGATCGGAAAGGGTCCCTTCA
GTGTTGTACGACGATGTATCAACAGAGAAACTGGGCAACAATTTGCTGTAAAAATTGTTGATGTAGCCAA
GTTCACATCAAGTCCAGGGTTAAGTACAGAAGATCTAAAGCGGGAAGCCAGTATCTGTCATATGCTGAAA
CATCCACACATTGTAGAGTTATTGGAGACATATAGCTCAGATGGAATGCTTTACATGGTTTTCGAATTTA
TGGATGGAGCAGATCTGTGTTTTGAAATCGTAAAGCGAGCTGACGCTGGTTTTGTGTACAGTGAAGCTGT
AGCCAGCCATTATATGAGACAGATACTGGAAGCTCTACGCTACTGCCATGATAATAACATAATTCACAGG
GATGTGAAGCCCCACTGTGTTCTCCTTGCCTCAAAAGAAAACTCGGCACCTGTTAAACTTGGAGGCTTTG
GGGTAGCTATTCAATTAGGGGAGTCTGGACTTGTAGCTGGAGGACGTGTTGGAACACCTCATTTTATGGC
ACCAGAAGTGGTCAAAAGAGAGCCTTACGGAAAGCCTGTAGACGTCTGGGGGTGCGGTGTGATCCTTTTT
ATCCTGCTCAGTGGTTGTTTGCCTTTTTACGGAACCAAGGAAAGATTGTTTGAAGGCATTATTAAAGGAA
AATATAAGATGAATCCAAGGCAGTGGAGCCATATCTCTGAAAGTGCCAAAGACCTAGTACGTCGCATGCT
GATGCTGGATCCAGCTGAAAGGATCACTGTTTATGAAGCACTGAATCACCCATGGCTTAAGGAGCGGGAT
CGTTACGCCTACAAGATTCATCTTCCAGAAACAGTAGAGCAGCTGAGGAAATTCAATGCAAGGAGGAAAC
TAAAGGGTGCAGTACTAGCCGCTGTGTCAAGTCACAAATTCAACTCATTCTATGGGGATCCCCCTGAAGA
GTTACCAGATTTCTCCGAAGACCCTACCTCCTCAGGAGCA
