>Addgene plasmid #79714 | CSKP_HUMAN_D0 | addgene partial sequence | sequence record 156112 | T7 5'-TAATACGACTCACTATAGGG-3'
ATTAAGCGGCCGCCCTGCAGGACTCGAGTTCTAGAAATAATTTTGTTTAACTTTAAGAAGGAGATATACA
TATGAAATCTTCTCACCATCACCATCACCATCACCATCACCATGAAAACCTGTACTTCCAATCCAATGCA
ATGGCCGACGACGACGTGCTGTTCGAGGATGTGTACGAGCTGTGCGAGGTGATCGGAAAGGGTCCCTTCA
GTGTTGTACGACGATGTATCAACAGAGAAACTGGGCAACAATTTGCTGTAAAAATTGTTGATGTAGCCAA
GTTCACATCAAGTCCAGGGTTAAGTACAGAAGATCTAAAGCGGGAAGCCAGTATCTGTCATATGCTGAAA
CATCCACACATTGTAGAGTTATTGGAGACATATAGCTCAGATGGAATGCTTTACATGGTTTTCGAATTTA
TGGATGGAGCAGATCTGTGTTTTGAAATCGTAAAGCGAGCTGACGCTGGTTTTGTGTACAGTGAAGCTGT
AGCCAGCCATTATATGAGACAGATACTGGAAGCTCTACGCTACTGCCATGATAATAACATAATTCACAGG
GATGTGAAGCCCCACTGTGTTCTCCTTGCCTCAAAAGAAAACTCGGCACCTGTTAAACTTGGAGGCTTTG
GGGTAGCTATTCAATTAGGGGAGTCTGGACTTGTAGCTGGAGGACGTGTTGGAACACCTCATTTTATGGC
ACCAGAAGTGGTCAAAAGAGAGCCTTACGGAAAGCCTGTAGACGTCTGGGGGTGCGGTGTGATCCTTTTT
ATCCTGCTCAGTGGTTGTTTGCCTTTTTACGGAACCAAGGAAAGATTGTTTGAAGGCATTATTAA
