>Addgene plasmid #79714 | CSKP_HUMAN_D0 | addgene partial sequence | sequence record 156113 | T7term 5'-GCTAGTTATTGCTCAGCGG-3'
TTAGCAGCCGGATCAGCGCGCACGCGTGGTACCGGCCGGCCACCAGGTGGCGCGCCGCGATCGCGGATCC
GTTATCCACTTCCAATGTTATTATGCTCCTGAGGAGGTAGGGTCTTCGGAGAAATCTGGTAACTCTTCAG
GGGGATCCCCATAGAATGAGTTGAATTTGTGACTTGACACAGCGGCTAGTACTGCACCCTTTAGTTTCCT
CCTTGCATTGAATTTCCTCAGCTGCTCTACTGTTTCTGGAAGATGAATCTTGTAGGCGTAACGATCCCGC
TCCTTAAGCCATGGGTGATTCAGTGCTTCATAAACAGTGATCCTTTCAGCTGGATCCAGCATCAGCATGC
GACGTACTAGGTCTTTGGCACTTTCAGAGATATGGCTCCACTGCCTTGGATTCATCTTATATTTTCCTTT
AATAATGCCTTCAAACAATCTTTCCTTGGTTCCGTAAAAAGGCAAACAACCACTGAGCAGGATAAAAAGG
ATCACACCGCACCCCCAGACGTCTACAGGCTTTCCGTAAGGCTCTCTTTTGACCACTTCTGGTGCCATAA
AATGAGGTGTTCCAACACGTCCTCCAGCTACAAGTCCAGACTCCCCTAATTGAATAGCTACCCCAAAGCC
TCCAAGTTTAACAGGTGCCGAGTTTTCTTTTGAGGCAAGGAGAACACAGTGGGGCTTCACATCCCTGTGA
ATTATGTTATTATCATGGCAGTAGCGTAGAGCTTCCAGTATCTGTCTCATATAATGGCTGGCTACAGCTT
CACTGTACACAAAACCAGCGTCAGCTCGCTTTACGATTTCAA
